Addgene plasmid #144837: TFORF3361
Purpose: Lentiviral vector for overexpressing transcription factor ORFs with unique 24-bp barcodes. Barcodes facilitate identification of transcription factors in pooled screens.
Depositing lab: Feng Zhang. Depositing organization: Broad Institute. Publication: A transcription factor atlas of directed differentiation. Joung J, Ma S, Tay T, Geiger-Schuller KR, Kirchgatterer PC, Verdine VK, Guo B, Arias-Garcia MA, Allen WE, Singh A, Kuksenko O, Abudayyeh OO, Gootenberg JS, Fu Z, Macrae RK, Buenrostro JD, Regev A, Zhang F. Cell. 2023 Jan 5;186(1):209-229.e26. doi: 10.1016/j.cell.2022.11.026. PubMed 36608654.
Backbone
  Vector backbone: pLX_TRC317
  Backbone manufacturer: Broad Institute Genetic Perturbation Platform
  Backbone size w/o insert (bp): 8264
  Vector type: Mammalian Expression, Lentiviral
  Selectable markers: Puromycin
Growth in bacteria
  Bacterial resistance: Ampicillin, 100 μg/mL
  Growth temperature: 37°C
  Growth strain: NEB Stable
  Copy number: High Copy
Gene/Insert
  Gene/Insert name: MSC
  Species: H. sapiens (human)
  Insert size (bp): 722
  Entrez Gene: MSC (a.k.a. ABF1, MYOR, ABF-1, bHLHa22)
  Promoter: EF1a
  Cloning method: Unknown
  Sequencing primers: 5′ GGGTGGAGACTGAAGTTAGGCCAG; 3′ CACATAGCGTAAAAGGAGCAACATAG
Resource information
  A portion of this plasmid was derived from a plasmid made by: Genewiz synthesis
Terms and licenses: Academic/Nonprofit Terms; Industry Terms: Not Available to Industry
Depositor comments: NM_005098.3 . The transcription factor ORF portion of this plasmid was synthesized by Genewiz. Please test multiple small colonies in case of plasmid recombination. To make this collection available in a timely manner, a portion of this collection was not fully sequenced by Addgene. If an Addgene verified full plasmid sequence is not available, please contact us prior to placing an order to request the full sequence.
How to cite: TFORF3361 was a gift from Feng Zhang (Addgene plasmid # 144837 ; http://n2t.net/addgene:144837 ; RRID:Addgene_144837)
