[The description below was written by a language model from this plasmid's Addgene catalogue record and pLannotate feature annotations shown in this document.]
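Description:
TFORF3361 is a third-generation-style, self-inactivating lentiviral expression plasmid built on the pLX_TRC317 backbone and carrying the human transcription factor MSC (musculin, also known as ABF1, MYOR or bHLHa22), a bHLH transcriptional repressor. It belongs to a barcoded transcription factor ORF collection in which each clone carries a unique 24-bp barcode, so that the overexpressed factor can be identified by sequencing in pooled screens. In bacteria the plasmid is maintained at high copy through a ColE1/pUC-type origin with ampicillin resistance. An f1 origin and remnants of a lac/lacZα cloning region with T3 and T7 promoters are also present in the backbone. The depositor notes that the plasmid may recombine during propagation, which is common for vectors with repeated LTRs.

The viral genome is transcribed from an RSV promoter fused to a truncated HIV-1 5' LTR, followed by the Ψ packaging signal, a gag fragment, and the RRE for Rev-dependent nuclear export. It ends in a ΔU3 3' LTR that inactivates LTR promoter activity after integration, with an SV40 poly(A) signal downstream. Within this unit, an SV40 early promoter drives puromycin N-acetyltransferase for selection of transduced mammalian cells. A cPPT/CTS element then precedes the EF-1α promoter, which constitutively expresses the synthesized MSC ORF. A WPRE downstream of the ORF enhances transcript stability and expression. The barcode is not annotated in the feature table, and its exact position is not stated. The short U6 promoter fragment detected between the ORF and the WPRE is probably a partial sequence match, not a functional promoter. The construct is used to package lentivirus for stable MSC overexpression, for example in directed differentiation screens.
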