Features (pLannotate 1.2.2; 31 found; start..end, strand, type, name):
      5..231     +  promoter       RSV promoter: Rous sarcoma virus enhancer/promoter
    232..412     +  LTR            5' LTR (truncated): truncated 5' long terminal repeat (LTR) from HIV-1
    459..584     +  misc_feature   HIV-1 Ψ: packaging signal of human immunodeficiency virus type 1
    568..931     +  CDS            HIV-1 gag (fragment): gag protein from human immunodeficiency virus 1; gag
   1077..1310    +  misc_feature   RRE: The Rev response element (RRE) of HIV-1 allows for Rev-dependent mRNA export from the nucleus to the cytoplasm.
   1687..1713    +  CDS            Rev (fragment): human immunodeficiency virus 1 (HIV-1) Rev protein; rev; enhances nuclear export of unspliced and incompletely spliced viral mRNAs
   1720..1743    +  promoter       SV40 promoter (fragment): SV40 early promoter
   1744..1815    +  promoter       SV40 promoter (fragment): SV40 enhancer and early promoter
   1839..1974    +  rep_origin     SV40 ori: SV40 origin of replication
   2020..2616    +  CDS            PuroR (fragment): puromycin N-acetyltransferase; pac from Streptomyces; confers resistance to puromycin
   2665..2782    +  misc_feature   cPPT/CTS: central polypurine tract and central termination sequence of HIV-1
   2847..2913    +  CDS            small t antigen (fragment): SV40 (simian virus 40) small t antigen
   2920..4098    +  promoter       EF-1α promoter: strong constitutive promoter for human elongation factor EF-1α
   4115..4732    +  CDS            MSC: MUSC_HUMAN - Also known as ABF1, BHLHA22. Experimental evidence at protein level: Swiss-Prot protein existence level 1. Transcription repressor capable of inhibiting the transactivation capability of TCF3/E47. May play a role in regulating antigen-dependent B-cell differentiation. From Homo sapiens (Human).
   4748..4801    +  promoter       U6 promoter (fragment): RNA polymerase III promoter for human U6 snRNA
   4843..5431    +  misc_feature   WPRE: woodchuck hepatitis virus posttranscriptional regulatory element
   5482..5501    +  misc_feature   cPPT/CTS (fragment): central polypurine tract and central termination sequence of HIV-1
   5503..5736    +  LTR            3' LTR (ΔU3): self-inactivating 3' long terminal repeat (LTR) from HIV-1
   5814..5935    +  polyA_signal   SV40 poly(A) signal: SV40 polyadenylation signal
   5975..6110    +  rep_origin     SV40 ori: SV40 origin of replication
   6131..6149    -  promoter       T7 promoter: promoter for bacteriophage T7 RNA polymerase
   6157..6312    +  CDS            lacZα (fragment): LacZα fragment of β-galactosidase; lacZ fragment
   6317..6745    +  rep_origin     f1 ori (sequence partly withheld): f1 bacteriophage origin of replication; arrow indicates direction of (+) strand synthesis
   6798..6902    +  promoter       AmpR promoter: bla
   6903..7763    +  CDS            AmpR: β-lactamase; bla; confers resistance to ampicillin, carbenicillin, and related antibiotics
   7934..8522    +  rep_origin     ori: high-copy-number ColE1/pMB1/pBR322/pUC origin of replication
   8705..8797    +  CDS            lacI (fragment): lac repressor; lacI; The lac repressor binds to the lac operator to inhibit transcription in E. coli. This inhibition can be relieved by adding lactose or isopropyl-β-D-thiogalactopyranoside (IPTG).
   8810..8831    +  protein_bind   CAP binding site: CAP binding activates transcription in the presence of cAMP. E. coli catabolite activator protein
   8846..8876    +  promoter       lac promoter: promoter for the E. coli lac operon
   8884..8900    +  protein_bind   lac operator: The lac repressor binds to the lac operator to inhibit transcription in E. coli. This inhibition can be relieved by adding lactose or isopropyl-β-D-thiogalactopyranoside (IPTG). lac repressor encoded by lacI
   8945..8963    +  promoter       T3 promoter: promoter for bacteriophage T3 RNA polymerase
>Addgene plasmid #144837 | TFORF3361 | addgene full sequence | sequence record 391555 | Addgene NGS Result
TTAATGTAGTCTTATGCAATACTCTTGTAGTCTTGCAACATGGTAACGATGAGTTAGCAACATGCCTTAC
AAGGAGAGAAAAAGCACCGTGCATGCCGATTGGTGGAAGTAAGGTGGTACGATCGTGCCTTATTAGGAAG
GCAACAGACGGGTCTGACATGGATTGGACGAACCACTGAATTGCCGCATTGCAGAGATATTGTATTTAAG
TGCCTAGCTCGATACATAAACGGGTCTCTCTGGTTAGACCAGATCTGAGCCTGGGAGCTCTCTGGCTAAC
TAGGGAACCCACTGCTTAAGCCTCAATAAAGCTTGCCTTGAGTGCTTCAAGTAGTGTGTGCCCGTCTGTT
GTGTGACTCTGGTAACTAGAGATCCCTCAGACCCTTTTAGTCAGTGTGGAAAATCTCTAGCAGTGGCGCC
CGAACAGGGACTTGAAAGCGAAAGGGAAACCAGAGGAGCTCTCTCGACGCAGGACTCGGCTTGCTGAAGC
GCGCACGGCAAGAGGCGAGGGGCGGCGACTGGTGAGTACGCCAAAAATTTTGACTAGCGGAGGCTAGAAG
GAGAGAGATGGGTGCGAGAGCGTCAGTATTAAGCGGGGGAGAATTAGATCGCGATGGGAAAAAATTCGGT
TAAGGCCAGGGGGAAAGAAAAAATATAAATTAAAACATATAGTATGGGCAAGCAGGGAGCTAGAACGATT
CGCAGTTAATCCTGGCCTGTTAGAAACATCAGAAGGCTGTAGACAAATACTGGGACAGCTACAACCATCC
CTTCAGACAGGATCAGAAGAACTTAGATCATTATATAATACAGTAGCAACCCTCTATTGTGTGCATCAAA
GGATAGAGATAAAAGACACCAAGGAAGCTTTAGACAAGATAGAGGAAGAGCAAAACAAAAGTAAGACCAC
CGCACAGCAAGCGGCCGCTGATCTTCAGACCTGGAGGAGGAGATATGAGGGACAATTGGAGAAGTGAATT
ATATAAATATAAAGTAGTAAAAATTGAACCATTAGGAGTAGCACCCACCAAGGCAAAGAGAAGAGTGGTG
CAGAGAGAAAAAAGAGCAGTGGGAATAGGAGCTTTGTTCCTTGGGTTCTTGGGAGCAGCAGGAAGCACTA
TGGGCGCAGCGTCAATGACGCTGACGGTACAGGCCAGACAATTATTGTCTGGTATAGTGCAGCAGCAGAA
CAATTTGCTGAGGGCTATTGAGGCGCAACAGCATCTGTTGCAACTCACAGTCTGGGGCATCAAGCAGCTC
CAGGCAAGAATCCTGGCTGTGGAAAGATACCTAAAGGATCAACAGCTCCTGGGGATTTGGGGTTGCTCTG
GAAAACTCATTTGCACCACTGCTGTGCCTTGGAATGCTAGTTGGAGTAATAAATCTCTGGAACAGATTTG
GAATCACACGACCTGGATGGAGTGGGACAGAGAAATTAACAATTACACAAGCTTAATACACTCCTTAATT
GAAGAATCGCAAAACCAGCAAGAAAAGAATGAACAAGAATTATTGGAATTAGATAAATGGGCAAGTTTGT
GGAATTGGTTTAACATAACAAATTGGCTGTGGTATATAAAATTATTCATAATGATAGTAGGAGGCTTGGT
AGGTTTAAGAATAGTTTTTGCTGTACTTTCTATAGTGAATAGAGTTAGGCAGGGATATTCACCATTATCG
TTTCAGACCCACCTCCCAACCCCGAGGGGACCCATGCATTGCATCTCAATTAGTCAGCAACCAGGTGTGG
AAAGTCCCCAGGCTCCCCAGCAGGCAGAAGTATGCAAAGCATGCGTCTCAATTAGTCAGCAACCATAGTC
CCGCCCCTAACTCCGCCCATCCCGCCCCTAACTCCGCCCAGTTCCGCCCATTCTCCGCCCCATGGCTGAC
TAATTTTTTTTATTTATGCAGAGGCCGAGGCCGCCTCGGCCTCTGAGCTATTCCAGAAGTAGTGAGGAGG
CTTTTTTGGAGGCCTAGGCTTTTGCAAAAAGCTTTCTAGAGGTACCACCGGAGCTTACCATGACCGAGTA
CAAGCCCACGGTGCGCCTCGCCACCCGCGACGACGTCCCCAGGGCCGTACGCACCCTCGCCGCCGCGTTC
GCCGACTACCCCGCCACGCGCCACACCGTCGATCCGGACCGCCACATCGAGCGGGTCACCGAGCTGCAAG
AACTCTTCCTCACGCGCGTCGGGCTCGACATCGGCAAGGTGTGGGTCGCGGACGACGGCGCCGCCGTGGC
GGTCTGGACCACGCCGGAGAGCGTCGAAGCGGGGGCGGTGTTCGCCGAGATCGGCCCGCGCATGGCCGAG
TTGAGCGGTTCCCGGCTGGCCGCGCAGCAACAGATGGAAGGCCTCCTGGCGCCGCACCGGCCCAAGGAGC
CCGCGTGGTTCCTGGCCACCGTCGGCGTCTCGCCCGACCACCAGGGCAAGGGTCTGGGCAGCGCCGTCGT
GCTCCCCGGAGTGGAGGCGGCCGAGCGCGCCGGGGTGCCCGCCTTCCTGGAGACCTCCGCGCCCCGCAAC
CTCCCCTTCTACGAGCGGCTCGGCTTCACCGTCACCGCCGACGTCGAGGTGCCCGAAGGACCGCGCACCT
GGTGCATGACCCGCAAGCCCGGTGCCAGTTAACGAATTCTAGATCTTGAGACAAATGGCAGTATTCATCC
ACAATTTTAAAAGAAAAGGGGGGATTGGGGGGTACAGTGCAGGGGAAAGAATAGTAGACATAATAGCAAC
AGACATACAAACTAAAGAATTACAAAAACAAATTACAAAAATTCAAAATTTTCGGGTTTATTACAGGGAC
AGCAGAGATCCACTTTGGCGCCGGCTCGAGGCCTGCAGGTGCAAAGATGGATAAAGTTTTAAACAGAGAG
GAATCTTTGCAGCTAATGGACCTTCTAGGTCTTGAAAGGAGTGGGAATTGGCTCCGGTGCCCGTCAGTGG
GCAGAGCGCACATCGCCCACAGTCCCCGAGAAGTTGGGGGGAGGGGTCGGCAATTGAACCGGTGCCTAGA
GAAGGTGGCGCGGGGTAAACTGGGAAAGTGATGTCGTGTACTGGCTCCGCCTTTTTCCCGAGGGTGGGGG
AGAACCGTATATAAGTGCAGTAGTCGCCGTGAACGTTCTTTTTCGCAACGGGTTTGCCGCCAGAACACAG
GTAAGTGCCGTGTGTGGTTCCCGCGGGCCTGGCCTCTTTACGGGTTATGGCCCTTGCGTGCCTTGAATTA
CTTCCACCTGGCTGCAGTACGTGATTCTTGATCCCGAGCTTCGGGTTGGAAGTGGGTGGGAGAGTTCGAG
GCCTTGCGCTTAAGGAGCCCCTTCGCCTCGTGCTTGAGTTGAGGCCTGGCCTGGGCGCTGGGGCCGCCGC
GTGCGAATCTGGTGGCACCTTCGCGCCTGTCTCGCTGCTTTCGATAAGTCTCTAGCCATTTAAAATTTTT
GATGACCTGCTGCGACGCTTTTTTTCTGGCAAGATAGTCTTGTAAATGCGGGCCAAGATCTGCACACTGG
TATTTCGGTTTTTGGGGCCGCGGGCGGCGACGGGGCCCGTGCGTCCCAGCGCACATGTTCGGCGAGGCGG
GGCCTGCGAGCGCGGCCACCGAGAATCGGACGGGGGTAGTCTCAAGCTGGCCGGCCTGCTCTGGTGCCTG
GCCTCGCGCCGCCGTGTATCGCCCCGCCCTGGGCGGCAAGGCTGGCCCGGTCGGCACCAGTTGCGTGAGC
GGAAAGATGGCCGCTTCCCGGCCCTGCTGCAGGGAGCTCAAAATGGAGGACGCGGCGCTCGGGAGAGCGG
GCGGGTGAGTCACCCACACAAAGGAAAAGGGCCTTTCCGTCCTCAGCCGTCGCTTCATGTGACTCCACGG
AGTACCGGGCGCCGTCCAGGCACCTCGATTAGTTCTCGAGCTTTTGGAGTACGTCGTCTTTAGGTTGGGG
GGAGGGGTTTTATGCGATGGAGTTTCCCCACACTGAGTGGGTGGAGACTGAAGTTAGGCCAGCTTGGCAC
TTGATGTAATTCTCCTTGGAATTTGCCCTTTTTGAGTTTGGATCTTGGTTCATTCTCAAGCCTCAGACAG
TGGTTCAAAGTTTTTTTCTTCCATTTCAGGTGTCGTGAGGCTAGCACCGCCACCATGTCCACGGGCTCGG
TGAGTGATCCGGAGGAGATGGAGCTTCGGGGGCTGCAGCGGGAGTACCCGGTCCCCGCCTCCAAGAGGCC
GCCCCTCCGCGGCGTAGAGCGCAGCTACGCCTCGCCCAGTGACAACTCGTCGGCAGAGGAGGAGGACCCC
GACGGCGAGGAGGAGCGCTGCGCTCTGGGCACAGCCGGCAGCGCGGAAGGCTGCAAGAGGAAGCGGCCCC
GTGTGGCTGGGGGCGGCGGCGCAGGTGGTAGCGCGGGCGGTGGTGGCAAGAAGCCCCTCCCGGCCAAGGG
CTCAGCCGCAGAGTGCAAGCAGTCGCAGCGGAACGCGGCCAACGCCCGTGAGCGTGCCCGGATGCGCGTG
CTGAGCAAAGCCTTCTCCAGGCTCAAGACCAGCCTGCCCTGGGTGCCCCCCGACACTAAGCTCTCCAAGC
TGGACACGCTCCGGCTGGCTTCCAGTTACATCGCTCACCTGCGGCAGCTGTTGCAGGAGGACCGCTATGA
GAACGGCTACGTGCACCCAGTGAACCTGACATGGCCATTCGTGGTCTCGGGAAGACCGGACTCTGACACC
AAAGAAGTTTCCGCAGCCAACAGACTATGTGGAACCACCGCTTAGTAATGAACTAGTCCGTAACTTGAAA
GTATTTCGATTTCTTGGCTTTATATATCTTGTGGAAAGGACGAACTCTCAGAGATTCTTAGAGGTAAACG
CGTTAAGTCGACAATCAACCTCTGGATTACAAAATTTGTGAAAGATTGACTGGTATTCTTAACTATGTTG
CTCCTTTTACGCTATGTGGATACGCTGCTTTAATGCCTTTGTATCATGCTATTGCTTCCCGTATGGCTTT
CATTTTCTCCTCCTTGTATAAATCCTGGTTGCTGTCTCTTTATGAGGAGTTGTGGCCCGTTGTCAGGCAA
CGTGGCGTGGTGTGCACTGTGTTTGCTGACGCAACCCCCACTGGTTGGGGCATTGCCACCACCTGTCAGC
TCCTTTCCGGGACTTTCGCTTTCCCCCTCCCTATTGCCACGGCGGAACTCATCGCCGCCTGCCTTGCCCG
CTGCTGGACAGGGGCTCGGCTGTTGGGCACTGACAATTCCGTGGTGTTGTCGGGGAAATCATCGTCCTTT
CCTTGGCTGCTCGCCTGTGTTGCCACCTGGATTCTGCGCGGGACGTCCTTCTGCTACGTCCCTTCGGCCC
TCAATCCAGCGGACCTTCCTTCCCGCGGCCTGCTGCCGGCTCTGCGGCCTCTTCCGCGTCTTCGCCTTCG
CCCTCAGACGAGTCGGATCTCCCTTTGGGCCGCCTCCCCGCGTCGACTTTAAGACCAATGACTTACAAGG
CAGCTGTAGATCTTAGCCACTTTTTAAAAGAAAAGGGGGGACTGGAAGGGCTAATTCACTCCCAACGAAG
ACAAGATCTGCTTTTTGCTTGTACTGGGTCTCTCTGGTTAGACCAGATCTGAGCCTGGGAGCTCTCTGGC
TAACTAGGGAACCCACTGCTTAAGCCTCAATAAAGCTTGCCTTGAGTGCTTCAAGTAGTGTGTGCCCGTC
TGTTGTGTGACTCTGGTAACTAGAGATCCCTCAGACCCTTTTAGTCAGTGTGGAAAATCTCTAGCAGTAC
GTATAGTAGTTCATGTCATCTTATTATTCAGTATTTATAACTTGCAAAGAAATGAATATCAGAGAGTGAG
AGGAACTTGTTTATTGCAGCTTATAATGGTTACAAATAAAGCAATAGCATCACAAATTTCACAAATAAAG
CATTTTTTTCACTGCATTCTAGTTGTGGTTTGTCCAAACTCATCAATGTATCTTATCATGTCTGGCTCTA
GCTATCCCGCCCCTAACTCCGCCCATCCCGCCCCTAACTCCGCCCAGTTCCGCCCATTCTCCGCCCCATG
GCTGACTAATTTTTTTTATTTATGCAGAGGCCGAGGCCGCCTCGGCCTCTGAGCTATTCCAGAAGTAGTG
AGGAGGCTTTTTTGGAGGCCTAGGGACGTACCCAATTCGCCCTATAGTGAGTCGTATTACGCGCGCTCAC
TGGCCGTCGTTTTACAACGTCGTGACTGGGAAAACCCTGGCGTTACCCAACTTAATCGCCTTGCAGCACA
TCCCCCTTTCGCCAGCTGGCGTAATAGCGAAGAGGCCCGCACCGATCGCCCTTCCCAACAGTTGCGCAGC
CTGAATGGCGAATGGG
[124 nt withheld, positions 6317-6440]
C
[91 nt withheld, positions 6442-6532]
A
[49 nt withheld, positions 6534-6582]
CCTTTGACGTTGGAGTCCACGTTCTTT
[37 nt withheld, positions 6610-6646]
ACCCTATCTCGGTCTATTCTTTTGATTTATAAGGGATTTTGCCGATTTCGGCCTATTGGTTAAAAAATGA
GCTGATTTAACAAAAATTTAACGCGAATTTTAACAAAATATTAACGCTTACAATTTAGGTGGCACTTTTC
GGGGAAATGTGCGCGGAACCCCTATTTGTTTATTTTTCTAAATACATTCAAATATGTATCCGCTCATGAG
ACAATAACCCTGATAAATGCTTCAATAATATTGAAAAAGGAAGAGTATGAGTATTCAACATTTCCGTGTC
GCCCTTATTCCCTTTTTTGCGGCATTTTGCCTTCCTGTTTTTGCTCACCCAGAAACGCTGGTGAAAGTAA
AAGATGCTGAAGATCAGTTGGGTGCACGAGTGGGTTACATCGAACTGGATCTCAACAGCGGTAAGATCCT
TGAGAGTTTTCGCCCCGAAGAACGTTTTCCAATGATGAGCACTTTTAAAGTTCTGCTATGTGGCGCGGTA
TTATCCCGTATTGACGCCGGGCAAGAGCAACTCGGTCGCCGCATACACTATTCTCAGAATGACTTGGTTG
AGTACTCACCAGTCACAGAAAAGCATCTTACGGATGGCATGACAGTAAGAGAATTATGCAGTGCTGCCAT
AACCATGAGTGATAACACTGCGGCCAACTTACTTCTGACAACGATCGGAGGACCGAAGGAGCTAACCGCT
TTTTTGCACAACATGGGGGATCATGTAACTCGCCTTGATCGTTGGGAACCGGAGCTGAATGAAGCCATAC
CAAACGACGAGCGTGACACCACGATGCCTGTAGCAATGGCAACAACGTTGCGCAAACTATTAACTGGCGA
ACTACTTACTCTAGCTTCCCGGCAACAATTAATAGACTGGATGGAGGCGGATAAAGTTGCAGGACCACTT
CTGCGCTCGGCCCTTCCGGCTGGCTGGTTTATTGCTGATAAATCTGGAGCCGGTGAGCGTGGGTCTCGCG
GTATCATTGCAGCACTGGGGCCAGATGGTAAGCCCTCCCGTATCGTAGTTATCTACACGACGGGGAGTCA
GGCAACTATGGATGAACGAAATAGACAGATCGCTGAGATAGGTGCCTCACTGATTAAGCATTGGTAACTG
TCAGACCAAGTTTACTCATATATACTTTAGATTGATTTAAAACTTCATTTTTAATTTAAAAGGATCTAGG
TGAAGATCCTTTTTGATAATCTCATGACCAAAATCCCTTAACGTGAGTTTTCGTTCCACTGAGCGTCAGA
CCCCGTAGAAAAGATCAAAGGATCTTCTTGAGATCCTTTTTTTCTGCGCGTAATCTGCTGCTTGCAAACA
AAAAAACCACCGCTACCAGCGGTGGTTTGTTTGCCGGATCAAGAGCTACCAACTCTTTTTCCGAAGGTAA
CTGGCTTCAGCAGAGCGCAGATACCAAATACTGTTCTTCTAGTGTAGCCGTAGTTAGGCCACCACTTCAA
GAACTCTGTAGCACCGCCTACATACCTCGCTCTGCTAATCCTGTTACCAGTGGCTGCTGCCAGTGGCGAT
AAGTCGTGTCTTACCGGGTTGGACTCAAGACGATAGTTACCGGATAAGGCGCAGCGGTCGGGCTGAACGG
GGGGTTCGTGCACACAGCCCAGCTTGGAGCGAACGACCTACACCGAACTGAGATACCTACAGCGTGAGCT
ATGAGAAAGCGCCACGCTTCCCGAAGGGAGAAAGGCGGACAGGTATCCGGTAAGCGGCAGGGTCGGAACA
GGAGAGCGCACGAGGGAGCTTCCAGGGGGAAACGCCTGGTATCTTTATAGTCCTGTCGGGTTTCGCCACC
TCTGACTTGAGCGTCGATTTTTGTGATGCTCGTCAGGGGGGCGGAGCCTATGGAAAAACGCCAGCAACGC
GGCCTTTTTACGGTTCCTGGCCTTTTGCTGGCCTTTTGCTCACATGTTCTTTCCTGCGTTATCCCCTGAT
TCTGTGGATAACCGTATTACCGCCTTTGAGTGAGCTGATACCGCTCGCCGCAGCCGAACGACCGAGCGCA
GCGAGTCAGTGAGCGAGGAAGCGGAAGAGCGCCCAATACGCAAACCGCCTCTCCCCGCGCGTTGGCCGAT
TCATTAATGCAGCTGGCACGACAGGTTTCCCGACTGGAAAGCGGGCAGTGAGCGCAACGCAATTAATGTG
AGTTAGCTCACTCATTAGGCACCCCAGGCTTTACACTTTATGCTTCCGGCTCGTATGTTGTGTGGAATTG
TGAGCGGATAACAATTTCACACAGGAAACAGCTATGACCATGATTACGCCAAGCGCGCAATTAACCCTCA
CTAAAGGGAACAAAAGCTGGAGCTGCAAGC
