>Addgene plasmid #144837 | TFORF3361 | depositor partial sequence | sequence record 286626 | Insert
ACCGCCACCATGTCCACGGGCTCGGTGAGTGATCCGGAGGAGATGGAGCTTCGGGGGCTGCAGCGGGAGT
ACCCGGTCCCCGCCTCCAAGAGGCCGCCCCTCCGCGGCGTAGAGCGCAGCTACGCCTCGCCCAGTGACAA
CTCGTCGGCAGAGGAGGAGGACCCCGACGGCGAGGAGGAGCGCTGCGCTCTGGGCACAGCCGGCAGCGCG
GAAGGCTGCAAGAGGAAGCGGCCCCGTGTGGCTGGGGGCGGCGGCGCAGGTGGTAGCGCGGGCGGTGGTG
GCAAGAAGCCCCTCCCGGCCAAGGGCTCAGCCGCAGAGTGCAAGCAGTCGCAGCGGAACGCGGCCAACGC
CCGTGAGCGTGCCCGGATGCGCGTGCTGAGCAAAGCCTTCTCCAGGCTCAAGACCAGCCTGCCCTGGGTG
CCCCCCGACACTAAGCTCTCCAAGCTGGACACGCTCCGGCTGGCTTCCAGTTACATCGCTCACCTGCGGC
AGCTGTTGCAGGAGGACCGCTATGAGAACGGCTACGTGCACCCAGTGAACCTGACATGGCCATTCGTGGT
CTCGGGAAGACCGGACTCTGACACCAAAGAAGTTTCCGCAGCCAACAGACTATGTGGAACCACCGCTTAG
TAATGAACTAGTCCGTAACTTGAAAGTATTTCGATTTCTTGGCTTTATATATCTTGTGGAAAGGACGAAC
TCTCAGAGATTCTTAGAGGTAA
