>Addgene plasmid #144837 | TFORF3361 | depositor partial sequence | sequence record 286627 | Barcode
ACTCTCAGAGATTCTTAGAGGTAA
